>Addgene plasmid #230134 | AiP12826 - pAAV-AiE0127m-minBG-SYFP2-WPRE3-BGHpA (Alias: CN2826) | addgene full sequence | sequence record 461861 | Addgene NGS Result
CCTGCAGGCAGCTGCGCGCTCGCTCGCTCACTGAGGCCGCCCGGGCGTCGGGCGACCTTTGGTCGCCCGG
CCTCAGTGAGCGAGCGAGCGCGCAGAGAGGGAGTGGCCAACTCCATCACTAGGGGTTCCTGCGGCCGCAC
GCGTATCCTGAGGCTTGAGCTAGACACCTGGAGATTCAAGCTTACATGCAACAACAAAGGAAAGTACTTA
AAATTCTAGCAAGTTAACAAATAGCCATTTAATCCCTTGCTAGCATAATTTCCTATTCACATCTAAGATG
CCAATTTCAATCATATAAATATAAGAAATAAAGAGATTTCTATTCTCAAGGCATCATAACTCCTTCTCTA
GACCTTTGGTGATGTAAATGAAGTCTCTGAGACTGTCATACTGAGGAATGATGTTCACACTCCATTGTGT
GAAATCTGGGCTCTACATTTCTGATATTTATGATGCAAATGCTAGCAGGCAAAGTGCAAGTGAAATCAAT
ATGATTTTATTTAGTATTCAGGCAACAGGCTCCATCTGTACAATATTCTCCAAGATGATATTTAACAGAA
CTATAGAAACTAATGACTGCTCAGATATAAATGACACTTGATTTTAACTGAAAAGCAATCTTACAACACC
AAAGAAGTGCCAGTCATTTTCATTCTAAAGAATGCCCTGTGTATTTAAAGCACCAAAAGCCCGGAGAGCT
CGGGCTGGGCATAAAAGTCAGGGCAGAGCCATCTATTGCTTACATTTGCTTCTGGGATCCAGATCTTTCG
AAGCTAGCGCTACCGGTCGCCACCATGGTGAGCAAGGGCGAGGAGCTGTTCACCGGGGTGGTGCCCATCC
TGGTCGAGCTGGACGGCGACGTAAACGGCCACAAGTTCAGCGTGTCCGGCGAGGGCGAGGGCGATGCCAC
CTACGGCAAGCTGACCCTGAAGCTGATCTGCACCACCGGCAAGCTGCCCGTGCCCTGGCCCACCCTCGTG
ACCACCCTGGGCTACGGCGTGCAGTGCTTCGCCCGCTACCCCGACCACATGAAGCAGCACGACTTCTTCA
AGTCCGCCATGCCCGAAGGCTACGTCCAGGAGCGCACCATCTTCTTCAAGGACGACGGCAACTACAAGAC
CCGCGCCGAGGTGAAGTTCGAGGGCGACACCCTGGTGAACCGCATCGAGCTGAAGGGCATCGACTTCAAG
GAGGACGGCAACATCCTGGGGCACAAGCTGGAGTACAACTACAACAGCCACAACGTCTATATCACCGCCG
ACAAGCAGAAGAACGGCATCAAGGCCAACTTCAAGATCCGCCACAACATCGAGGACGGCGGCGTGCAGCT
CGCCGACCACTACCAGCAGAACACCCCCATCGGCGACGGCCCCGTGCTGCTGCCCGACAACCACTACCTG
AGCTACCAGTCCAAGCTGAGCAAAGACCCCAACGAGAAGCGCGATCACATGGTCCTGCTGGAGTTCGTGA
CCGCCGCCGGGATCACTCTCGGCATGGACGAGCTGTACAAGTAAGTCGACGGCGCGCCGCGGCCGCGAAT
TCGATATCATAATCAACCTCTGGATTACAAAATTTGTGAAAGATTGACTGGTATTCTTAACTATGTTGCT
CCTTTTACGCTATGTGGATACGCTGCTTTAATGCCTTTGTATCATGCTATTGCTTCCCGTATGGCTTTCA
TTTTCTCCTCCTTGTATAAATCCTGGTTAGTTCTTGCCACGGCGGAACTCATCGCCGCCTGCCTTGCCCG
CTGCTGGACAGGGGCTCGGCTGTTGGGCACTGACAATTCCGTGGCTCGAGAGATCTTCGACTGTGCCTTC
TAGTTGCCAGCCATCTGTTGTTTGCCCCTCCCCCGTGCCTTCCTTGACCCTGGAAGGTGCCACTCCCACT
GTCCTTTCCTAATAAAATGAGGAAATTGCATCGCATTGTCTGAGTAGGTGTCATTCTATTCTGGGGGGTG
GGGTGGGGCAGGACAGCAAGGGGGAGGATTGGGAAGACAATAGCAGGCATGAGATCTCACGTGCGGACCG
AGCGGCCGCAGGAACCCCTAGTGATGGAGTTGGCCACTCCCTCTCTGCGCGCTCGCTCGCTCACTGAGGC
CGGGCGACCAAAGGTCGCCCGACGCCCGGGCTTTGCCCGGGCGGCCTCAGTGAGCGAGCGAGCGCGCAGC
TGCCTGCAGGGGCGCCTGATGCGGTATTTTCTCCTTACGCATCTGTGCGGTATTTCACACCGCATA
[95 nt withheld, positions 2237-2331]
T
[46 nt withheld, positions 2333-2378]
C
[141 nt withheld, positions 2380-2520]
CCTTTGACGTTGGAGTCCACGTTCTTT
[37 nt withheld, positions 2548-2584]
ACTCTATCTCGGGCTATTCTTTTGATTTATAAGGGATTTTGCCGATTTCGGTCTATTGGTTAAAAAATGA
GCTGATTTAACAAAAATTTAACGCGAATTTTAACAAAATATTAACGTTTACAATTTTATGGTGCACTCTC
AGTACAATCTGCTCTGATGCCGCATAGTTAAGCCAGCCCCGACACCCGCCAACACCCGCTGACGCGCCCT
GACGGGCTTGTCTGCTCCCGGCATCCGCTTACAGACAAGCTGTGACCGTCTCCGGGAGCTGCATGTGTCA
GAGGTTTTCACCGTCATCACCGAAACGCGCGAGACGAAAGGGCCTCGTGATACGCCTATTTTTATAGGTT
AATGTCATGATAATAATGGTTTCTTAGACGTCAGGTGGCACTTTTCGGGGAAATGTGCGCGGAACCCCTA
TTTGTTTATTTTTCTAAATACATTCAAATATGTATCCGCTCATGAGACAATAACCCTGATAAATGCTTCA
ATAATATTGAAAAAGGAAGAGTATGAGTATTCAACATTTCCGTGTCGCCCTTATTCCCTTTTTTGCGGCA
TTTTGCCTTCCTGTTTTTGCTCACCCAGAAACGCTGGTGAAAGTAAAAGATGCTGAAGATCAGTTGGGTG
CACGAGTGGGTTACATCGAACTGGATCTCAACAGCGGTAAGATCCTTGAGAGTTTTCGCCCCGAAGAACG
TTTTCCAATGATGAGCACTTTTAAAGTTCTGCTATGTGGCGCGGTATTATCCCGTATTGACGCCGGGCAA
GAGCAACTCGGTCGCCGCATACACTATTCTCAGAATGACTTGGTTGAGTACTCACCAGTCACAGAAAAGC
ATCTTACGGATGGCATGACAGTAAGAGAATTATGCAGTGCTGCCATAACCATGAGTGATAACACTGCGGC
CAACTTACTTCTGACAACGATCGGAGGACCGAAGGAGCTAACCGCTTTTTTGCACAACATGGGGGATCAT
GTAACTCGCCTTGATCGTTGGGAACCGGAGCTGAATGAAGCCATACCAAACGACGAGCGTGACACCACGA
TGCCTGTAGCAATGGCAACAACGTTGCGCAAACTATTAACTGGCGAACTACTTACTCTAGCTTCCCGGCA
ACAATTAATAGACTGGATGGAGGCGGATAAAGTTGCAGGACCACTTCTGCGCTCGGCCCTTCCGGCTGGC
TGGTTTATTGCTGATAAATCTGGAGCCGGTGAGCGTGGGTCTCGCGGTATCATTGCAGCACTGGGGCCAG
ATGGTAAGCCCTCCCGTATCGTAGTTATCTACACGACGGGGAGTCAGGCAACTATGGATGAACGAAATAG
ACAGATCGCTGAGATAGGTGCCTCACTGATTAAGCATTGGTAACTGTCAGACCAAGTTTACTCATATATA
CTTTAGATTGATTTAAAACTTCATTTTTAATTTAAAAGGATCTAGGTGAAGATCCTTTTTGATAATCTCA
TGACCAAAATCCCTTAACGTGAGTTTTCGTTCCACTGAGCGTCAGACCCCGTAGAAAAGATCAAAGGATC
TTCTTGAGATCCTTTTTTTCTGCGCGTAATCTGCTGCTTGCAAACAAAAAAACCACCGCTACCAGCGGTG
GTTTGTTTGCCGGATCAAGAGCTACCAACTCTTTTTCCGAAGGTAACTGGCTTCAGCAGAGCGCAGATAC
CAAATACTGTTCTTCTAGTGTAGCCGTAGTTAGGCCACCACTTCAAGAACTCTGTAGCACCGCCTACATA
CCTCGCTCTGCTAATCCTGTTACCAGTGGCTGCTGCCAGTGGCGATAAGTCGTGTCTTACCGGGTTGGAC
TCAAGACGATAGTTACCGGATAAGGCGCAGCGGTCGGGCTGAACGGGGGGTTCGTGCACACAGCCCAGCT
TGGAGCGAACGACCTACACCGAACTGAGATACCTACAGCGTGAGCTATGAGAAAGCGCCACGCTTCCCGA
AGGGAGAAAGGCGGACAGGTATCCGGTAAGCGGCAGGGTCGGAACAGGAGAGCGCACGAGGGAGCTTCCA
GGGGGAAACGCCTGGTATCTTTATAGTCCTGTCGGGTTTCGCCACCTCTGACTTGAGCGTCGATTTTTGT
GATGCTCGTCAGGGGGGCGGAGCCTATGGAAAAACGCCAGCAACGCGGCCTTTTTACGGTTCCTGGCCTT
TTGCTGGCCTTTTGCTCACATGT
Features (pLannotate 1.2.2; 14 found; start..end, strand, type, name):
     12..39      +  repeat_region  AAV2 ITR (fragment): inverted terminal repeat of adeno-associated virus serotype 2 inverted
     68..95      +  repeat_region  AAV2 ITR (fragment): inverted terminal repeat of adeno-associated virus serotype 2 inverted
    795..1511    +  CDS            SYFP2: SYFP2 is a basic (constitutively fluorescent) yellow fluorescent protein published in 2006, derived from Aequorea victoria. It is reported to be a very rapidly-maturing monomer with moderate acid sensitivity.
   1551..1708    +  misc_feature   WPRE (fragment): woodchuck hepatitis virus posttranscriptional regulatory element
   1714..1794    +  misc_feature   WPRE (fragment): woodchuck hepatitis virus posttranscriptional regulatory element
   1811..1922    +  polyA_signal   bGH poly(A) signal: bovine growth hormone polyadenylation signal
   2040..2180    +  repeat_region  AAV2 ITR: inverted terminal repeat of adeno-associated virus serotype 2 inverted
   2185..2236    -  misc_feature   bom (fragment): basis of mobility region from pBR322
   2255..2710    +  rep_origin     f1 ori (sequence partly withheld): f1 bacteriophage origin of replication; arrow indicates direction of (+) strand synthesis
   2711..2760    -  misc_feature   bom (fragment): basis of mobility region from pBR322
   2862..2897    -  CDS            rop (fragment): Rop protein, which maintains plasmids at low copy number; rop
   2992..3096    +  promoter       AmpR promoter: bla
   3097..3957    +  CDS            AmpR: β-lactamase; bla; confers resistance to ampicillin, carbenicillin, and related antibiotics
   4128..4716    +  rep_origin     ori: high-copy-number ColE1/pMB1/pBR322/pUC origin of replication
