[The description below was written by a language model from this plasmid's Addgene catalogue record and pLannotate feature annotations shown in this document.]
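Description:
AiP12826 - pAAV-AiE0127m-minBG-SYFP2-WPRE3-BGHpA (alias CN2826) is an AAV transfer plasmid built on a pAAV2 backbone and assembled by Gibson cloning. It is one of a large set of enhancer-driven AAV vectors developed for genetic access to cortical cell types. It is propagated in E. coli as a high-copy plasmid through a ColE1/pUC-type origin and selected with ampicillin via the β-lactamase gene and its native promoter. An f1 phage origin and small remnants of the pBR322 bom and rop regions are also present in the backbone. The 4,777 nt sequence carries AAV2 inverted terminal repeats flanking the expression cassette. The right-hand ITR is annotated in full, while only short fragments were detected on the left. This may reflect the difficulty of sequencing and annotating these repeats. A recombination-reducing growth strain is recorded, consistent with the known instability of ITRs.

Between the ITRs, the AiE0127m enhancer sits upstream of a minimal beta-globin promoter (minBG). Neither element is called out in the automated feature table, but both presumably lie in the unannotated stretch preceding the reporter. The minimal promoter has little activity alone, so the expression pattern is set by the enhancer, which is intended to restrict transgene expression to specific brain cell populations. The record does not say which populations. The payload is SYFP2, a rapidly maturing monomeric yellow fluorescent protein. It is followed by WPRE3, a shortened woodchuck posttranscriptional element (annotated as two WPRE fragments) that boosts transcript stability and expression while saving packaging space, and then by a bovine growth hormone polyadenylation signal. The plasmid is used to package recombinant AAV for fluorescent labelling and for evaluating enhancer specificity in the brain.
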