Addgene plasmid #230134: AiP12826 - pAAV-AiE0127m-minBG-SYFP2-WPRE3-BGHpA (Alias: CN2826)
Purpose: AiE0127m is an enhancer sequence, designed to drive AAV-mediated transgene expression in specific populations of brain cells
Depositing lab: Allen Institute for Brain Science & Boaz Levi. Depositing organization: Allen Institute. Publication: A suite of enhancer AAVs and transgenic mouse lines for genetic access to cortical cell types. Ben-Simon Y, Hooper M, Narayan S, Daigle TL, Dwivedi D, Way SW, Oster A, Stafford DA, Mich JK, Taormina MJ, Martinez RA, Opitz-Araya X, Roth JR, Alexander JR, Allen S, Amster A, Arbuckle J, Ayala A, Baker PM, Bakken TE, Barcelli T, Barta S, Bendrick J, Bertagnolli D, Bielstein C, Bishwakarma P, Bowlus J, Boyer G, Brouner K, Casian B, Casper T, Chakka AB, Chakrabarty R, Chance RK, Chavan S, Clark M, Colbert K, Collman F, Daniel S, Departee M, DiValentin P, Donadio N, Dotson N, Egdorf T, Fliss T, Gabitto M, Garcia J, Gary A, Gasperini M, Gloe J, Goldy J, Gore BB, Graybuck L, Greisman N, Haeseleer F, Halterman C, Haradon Z, Hastings SD, Helback O, Ho W, Hockemeyer D, Huang C, Huff S, Hunker A, Johansen N, Jones D, Juneau Z, Kalmbach B, Kannan M, Khem S, Kussick E, Kutsal R, Larsen R, Lee C, Lee AY, Leibly M, Lenz GH, Li S, Liang E, Lusk N, Madigan Z, Malloy J, Malone J, McCue R, Melchor J, Mollenkopf T, Moosman S, Morin E, Newman D, Ng L, Ngo K, Omstead V, Otto S, Oyama A, Pena N, Pham T, Phillips E, Pom CA, Potekhina L, Ransford S, Ray PL, Rette D, Reynoldson C, Rimorin C, Rocha D, Ruiz A, Sanchez REA, Sawyer L, Sedeno-Cortes A, Sevigny JP, Shapovalova N, Shepard N, Shulga L, Sigler AR, Siverts L, Soliman S, Somasundaram S, Staats B, Stewart K, Szelenyi E, Tieu M, Trader C, Tran A, van Velthoven CTJ, Walker M, Wang Y, Weed N, Wirthlin M, Wood T, Wynalda B, Yao Z, Zhou T, Ariza J, Dee N, Reding M, Ronellenfitch K, Mufti S, Sunkin SM, Smith KA, Esposito L, Waters J, Thyagarajan B, Yao S, Lein ES, Zeng H, Levi BP, Ngai J, Ting JT, Tasic B. Cell. 2025 May 16:S0092-8674(25)00513-6. doi: 10.1016/j.cell.2025.05.002. PubMed 40403729.
Backbone
  Vector backbone: pAAV2
  Vector type: AAV
Growth in bacteria
  Bacterial resistance: Ampicillin, 100 μg/mL
  Growth temperature: 37°C
  Growth strain: NEB Stable
  Copy number: High Copy
Gene/Insert
  Gene/Insert name: SYFP2
  Species: Synthetic
  Promoter: minBG
  Cloning method: Gibson Cloning
Terms and licenses: Academic/Nonprofit Terms; Industry Terms: Not Available to Industry
How to cite: AiP12826 - pAAV-AiE0127m-minBG-SYFP2-WPRE3-BGHpA (Alias: CN2826) was a gift from Allen Institute for Brain Science & Boaz Levi (Addgene plasmid # 230134 ; http://n2t.net/addgene:230134 ; RRID:Addgene_230134)
